>Addgene plasmid #204567 | pEGFP-N3-CYB5R3 | addgene full sequence | sequence record 403735 | Addgene NGS Result
TAGTTATTAATAGTAATCAATTACGGGGTCATTAGTTCATAGCCCATATATGGAGTTCCGCGTTACATAA
CTTACGGTAAATGGCCCGCCTGGCTGACCGCCCAACGACCCCCGCCCATTGACGTCAATAATGACGTATG
TTCCCATAGTAACGCCAATAGGGACTTTCCATTGACGTCAATGGGTGGAGTATTTACGGTAAACTGCCCA
CTTGGCAGTACATCAAGTGTATCATATGCCAAGTACGCCCCCTATTGACGTCAATGACGGTAAATGGCCC
GCCTGGCATTATGCCCAGTACATGACCTTATGGGACTTTCCTACTTGGCAGTACATCTACGTATTAGTCA
TCGCTATTACCATGGTGATGCGGTTTTGGCAGTACATCAATGGGCGTGGATAGCGGTTTGACTCACGGGG
ATTTCCAAGTCTCCACCCCATTGACGTCAATGGGAGTTTGTTTTGGCACCAAAATCAACGGGACTTTCCA
AAATGTCGTAACAACTCCGCCCCATTGACGCAAATGGGCGGTAGGCGTGTACGGTGGGAGGTCTATATAA
GCAGAGCTGGTTTAGTGAACCGTCAGATCCGCTAGCGCTACCGGACTCAGATCTCGAGCTCAAGCTTATG
GGGGCCCAGCTCAGCACGTTGGGCCATATGGTGCTCTTCCCAGTCTGGTTCCTGTACAGTCTGCTCATGA
AGCTGTTCCAGCGCTCCACGCCAGCCATCACCCTCGAGAGCCCGGACATCAAGTACCCGCTGCGGCTCAT
CGACCGGGAGATCATCAGCCATGACACCCGGCGCTTCCGCTTTGCCCTGCCGTCACCCCAGCACATCCTG
GGCCTCCCTGTCGGCCAGCACATCTACCTCTCGGCTCGAATTGATGGAAACCTGGTCGTCCGGCCCTATA
CACCCATCTCCAGCGATGATGACAAGGGCTTCGTGGACCTGGTCATCAAGGTTTACTTCAAGGACACCCA
TCCCAAGTTTCCCGCTGGAGGGAAGATGTCTCAGTACCTGGAGAGCATGCAGATTGGAGACACCATTGAG
TTCCGGGGCCCCAGTGGGCTGCTGGTCTACCAGGGCAAAGGGAAGTTCGCCATCCGACCTGACAAAAAGT
CCAACCCTATCATCAGGACAGTGAAGTCTGTGGGCATGATCGCGGGAGGGACAGGCATCACCCCGATGCT
GCAGGTGATCCGCGCCATCATGAAGGACCCTGATGACCACACTGTGTGCCACCTGCTCTTTGCCAACCAG
ACCGAGAAGGACATCCTGCTGCGACCTGAGCTGGAGGAACTCAGGAACAAACATTCTGCACGCTTCAAGC
TCTGGTACACGCTGGACAGAGCCCCTGAAGCCTGGGACTACGGCCAGGGCTTCGTGAATGAGGAGATGAT
CCGGGACCACCTTCCACCCCCAGAGGAGGAGCCGCTGGTGCTGATGTGTGGCCCCCCACCCATGATCCAG
TACGCCTGCCTTCCCAACCTGGACCACGTGGGCCACCCCACGGAGCGCTGCTTCGTCTTCTCTAGAGGAT
CCATCGCCACCATGGTGAGCAAGGGCGAGGAGCTGTTCACCGGGGTGGTGCCCATCCTGGTCGAGCTGGA
CGGCGACGTAAACGGCCACAAGTTCAGCGTGTCCGGCGAGGGCGAGGGCGATGCCACCTACGGCAAGCTG
ACCCTGAAGTTCATCTGCACCACCGGCAAGCTGCCCGTGCCCTGGCCCACCCTCGTGACCACCCTGACCT
ACGGCGTGCAGTGCTTCAGCCGCTACCCCGACCACATGAAGCAGCACGACTTCTTCAAGTCCGCCATGCC
CGAAGGCTACGTCCAGGAGCGCACCATCTTCTTCAAGGACGACGGCAACTACAAGACCCGCGCCGAGGTG
AAGTTCGAGGGCGACACCCTGGTGAACCGCATCGAGCTGAAGGGCATCGACTTCAAGGAGGACGGCAACA
TCCTGGGGCACAAGCTGGAGTACAACTACAACAGCCACAACGTCTATATCATGGCCGACAAGCAGAAGAA
CGGCATCAAGGTGAACTTCAAGATCCGCCACAACATCGAGGACGGCAGCGTGCAGCTCGCCGACCACTAC
CAGCAGAACACCCCCATCGGCGACGGCCCCGTGCTGCTGCCCGACAACCACTACCTGAGCACCCAGTCCG
CCCTGAGCAAAGACCCCAACGAGAAGCGCGATCACATGGTCCTGCTGGAGTTCGTGACCGCCGCCGGGAT
CACTCTCGGCATGGACGAGCTGTACAAGTAAAGCGGCCGCGACTCTAGATCATAATCAGCCATACCACAT
TTGTAGAGGTTTTACTTGCTTTAAAAAACCTCCCACACCTCCCCCTGAACCTGAAACATAAAATGAATGC
AATTGTTGTTGTTAACTTGTTTATTGCAGCTTATAATGGTTACAAATAAAGCAATAGCATCACAAATTTC
ACAAATAAAGCATTTTTTTCACTGCATTCTAGTTGTGGTTTGTCCAAACTCATCAATGTATCTTAAGGCG
TAAATTGTAAGCGTTAATATTTTGTTAAAATTCGCGTTAAATTTTTGTTAAATCAGCTCATTTTTTAACC
AATAGGCCGAAATCGGCAAAATCCCTTATAAATCAAAAGAATAGACCGAGATAGGGT
[37 nt withheld, positions 2648-2684]
AAAGAACGTGGACTCCAACGTCAAAGG
[49 nt withheld, positions 2712-2760]
T
[91 nt withheld, positions 2762-2852]
G
[124 nt withheld, positions 2854-2977]
CAGGTGGCACTTTTCGGGGAAATGTGCGCGGAACCCCTATTTGTTTATTTTTCTAAATACATTCAAATAT
GTATCCGCTCATGAGACAATAACCCTGATAAATGCTTCAATAATATTGAAAAAGGAAGAGTCCTGAGGCG
GAAAGAACCAGCTGTGGAATGTGTGTCAGTTAGGGTGTGGAAAGTCCCCAGGCTCCCCAGCAGGCAGAAG
TATGCAAAGCATGCATCTCAATTAGTCAGCAACCAGGTGTGGAAAGTCCCCAGGCTCCCCAGCAGGCAGA
AGTATGCAAAGCATGCATCTCAATTAGTCAGCAACCATAGTCCCGCCCCTAACTCCGCCCATCCCGCCCC
TAACTCCGCCCAGTTCCGCCCATTCTCCGCCCCATGGCTGACTAATTTTTTTTATTTATGCAGAGGCCGA
GGCCGCCTCGGCCTCTGAGCTATTCCAGAAGTAGTGAGGAGGCTTTTTTGGAGGCCTAGGCTTTTGCAAA
GATCGATCAAGAGACAGGATGAGGATCGTTTCGCATGATTGAACAAGATGGATTGCACGCAGGTTCTCCG
GCCGCTTGGGTGGAGAGGCTATTCGGCTATGACTGGGCACAACAGACAATCGGCTGCTCTGATGCCGCCG
TGTTCCGGCTGTCAGCGCAGGGGCGCCCGGTTCTTTTTGTCAAGACCGACCTGTCCGGTGCCCTGAATGA
ACTGCAAGACGAGGCAGCGCGGCTATCGTGGCTGGCCACGACGGGCGTTCCTTGCGCAGCTGTGCTCGAC
GTTGTCACTGAAGCGGGAAGGGACTGGCTGCTATTGGGCGAAGTGCCGGGGCAGGATCTCCTGTCATCTC
ACCTTGCTCCTGCCGAGAAAGTATCCATCATGGCTGATGCAATGCGGCGGCTGCATACGCTTGATCCGGC
TACCTGCCCATTCGACCACCAAGCGAAACATCGCATCGAGCGAGCACGTACTCGGATGGAAGCCGGTCTT
GTCGATCAGGATGATCTGGACGAAGAGCATCAGGGGCTCGCGCCAGCCGAACTGTTCGCCAGGCTCAAGG
CGAGCATGCCCGACGGCGAGGATCTCGTCGTGACCCATGGCGATGCCTGCTTGCCGAATATCATGGTGGA
AAATGGCCGCTTTTCTGGATTCATCGACTGTGGCCGGCTGGGTGTGGCGGACCGCTATCAGGACATAGCG
TTGGCTACCCGTGATATTGCTGAAGAGCTTGGCGGCGAATGGGCTGACCGCTTCCTCGTGCTTTACGGTA
TCGCCGCTCCCGATTCGCAGCGCATCGCCTTCTATCGCCTTCTTGACGAGTTCTTCTGAGCGGGACTCTG
GGGTTCGAAATGACCGACCAAGCGACGCCCAACCTGCCATCACGAGATTTCGATTCCACCGCCGCCTTCT
ATGAAAGGTTGGGCTTCGGAATCGTTTTCCGGGACGCCGGCTGGATGATCCTCCAGCGCGGGGATCTCAT
GCTGGAGTTCTTCGCCCACCCTAGGGGGAGGCTAACTGAAACACGGAAGGAGACAATACCGGAAGGAACC
CGCGCTATGACGGCAATAAAAAGACAGAATAAAACGCACGGTGTTGGGTCGTTTGTTCATAAACGCGGGG
TTCGGTCCCAGGGCTGGCACTCTGTCGATACCCCACCGAGACCCCATTGGGGCCAATACGCCCGCGTTTC
TTCCTTTTCCCCACCCCACCCCCCAAGTTCGGGTGAAGGCCCAGGGCTCGCAGCCAACGTCGGGGCGGCA
GGCCCTGCCATAGCCTCAGGTTACTCATATATACTTTAGATTGATTTAAAACTTCATTTTTAATTTAAAA
GGATCTAGGTGAAGATCCTTTTTGATAATCTCATGACCAAAATCCCTTAACGTGAGTTTTCGTTCCACTG
AGCGTCAGACCCCGTAGAAAAGATCAAAGGATCTTCTTGAGATCCTTTTTTTCTGCGCGTAATCTGCTGC
TTGCAAACAAAAAAACCACCGCTACCAGCGGTGGTTTGTTTGCCGGATCAAGAGCTACCAACTCTTTTTC
CGAAGGTAACTGGCTTCAGCAGAGCGCAGATACCAAATACTGTTCTTCTAGTGTAGCCGTAGTTAGGCCA
CCACTTCAAGAACTCTGTAGCACCGCCTACATACCTCGCTCTGCTAATCCTGTTACCAGTGGCTGCTGCC
AGTGGCGATAAGTCGTGTCTTACCGGGTTGGACTCAAGACGATAGTTACCGGATAAGGCGCAGCGGTCGG
GCTGAACGGGGGGTTCGTGCACACAGCCCAGCTTGGAGCGAACGACCTACACCGAACTGAGATACCTACA
GCGTGAGCTATGAGAAAGCGCCACGCTTCCCGAAGGGAGAAAGGCGGACAGGTATCCGGTAAGCGGCAGG
GTCGGAACAGGAGAGCGCACGAGGGAGCTTCCAGGGGGAAACGCCTGGTATCTTTATAGTCCTGTCGGGT
TTCGCCACCTCTGACTTGAGCGTCGATTTTTGTGATGCTCGTCAGGGGGGCGGAGCCTATGGAAAAACGC
CAGCAACGCGGCCTTTTTACGGTTCCTGGCCTTTTGCTGGCCTTTTGCTCACATGTTCTTTCCTGCGTTA
TCCCCTGATTCTGTGGATAACCGTATTACCGCCATGCAT
Features (pLannotate 1.2.2; 15 found; start..end, strand, type, name):
     61..364     +  enhancer       CMV enhancer: human cytomegalovirus immediate early enhancer
    365..568     +  promoter       CMV promoter: human cytomegalovirus (CMV) immediate early promoter
    591..627     +  misc_feature   MCS (fragment): multiple cloning site
    628..1530    +  CDS            CYB5R3: NB5R3_HUMAN - Also known as DIA1. Experimental evidence at protein level: Swiss-Prot protein existence level 1. Desaturation and elongation of fatty acids, cholesterol biosynthesis, drug metabolism, and, in erythrocyte, methemoglobin reduction. From Homo sapiens (Human).
   1552..2271    +  CDS            EGFP: the original enhanced GFP (Yang et al., 1996) mammalian codon-optimized
   2288..2371    +  CDS            large T antigen (fragment): large T antigen from SV40 (simian virus 40)
   2394..2515    +  polyA_signal   SV40 poly(A) signal: SV40 polyadenylation signal
   2549..2977    -  rep_origin     f1 ori (sequence partly withheld): f1 bacteriophage origin of replication; arrow indicates direction of (+) strand synthesis
   3004..3108    +  promoter       AmpR promoter: bla
   3110..3467    +  promoter       SV40 promoter: SV40 enhancer and early promoter
   3502..4296    +  CDS            NeoR/KanR: aminoglycoside phosphotransferase from Tn5; aph(3')-II (or nptII); confers resistance to neomycin, kanamycin, and G418 (Geneticin®)
   4317..4469    +  CDS            ble (fragment): BLE_KLEPN - Experimental evidence at protein level: Swiss-Prot protein existence level 1. Binding protein with a strong affinity to the bleomycin family of antibiotics. Binds to CL990; an antimitotic-antibiotic compound. From Klebsiella pneumoniae.
   4528..4575    +  polyA_signal   HSV TK poly(A) signal: herpes simplex virus thymidine kinase polyadenylation signal (Cole and Stacy, 1985)
   4666..4682    -  polyA_signal   bGH poly(A) signal (fragment): bovine growth hormone polyadenylation signal
   4904..5492    +  rep_origin     ori: high-copy-number ColE1/pMB1/pBR322/pUC origin of replication
