[The description below was written by a language model from this plasmid's Addgene catalogue record and pLannotate feature annotations shown in this document.]
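Description:
pEGFP-N3-CYB5R3 is a mammalian expression plasmid of about 5.6 kb, built on the pEGFP-N3 backbone, that produces human CYB5R3 (NADH-cytochrome b5 reductase 3, also known as B5R or DIA1) fused to EGFP. The unmutated CYB5R3 coding sequence sits just downstream of a remnant of the multiple cloning site and is followed, after a short linker region, by the mammalian codon-optimized EGFP open reading frame, so the fluorescent tag is placed at the C-terminus of the reductase. Transcription is driven by the human cytomegalovirus immediate early enhancer and promoter and terminated by the SV40 polyadenylation signal. The insert was introduced by restriction cloning, but the record does not state which sites were used.

The plasmid is propagated in E. coli at high copy number from a pUC-type ColE1 origin, and an f1 origin is also present, allowing single-stranded DNA production. A single NeoR/KanR cassette (Tn5 aminoglycoside phosphotransferase) serves both hosts: a bacterial bla-type promoter gives kanamycin resistance in bacteria, while the adjacent SV40 enhancer/early promoter and the HSV TK polyadenylation signal allow G418 selection of stably transfected mammalian cells. The short large T antigen, ble and bGH poly(A) fragments in the annotation appear to be partial sequence matches within the backbone rather than functional elements.

The construct is intended for transient or stable expression of fluorescently tagged CYB5R3 in mammalian cells, for example to follow its localization by microscopy or to detect it through the EGFP moiety. It was deposited in connection with work on UFM1-dependent modification (ufmylation) of CYB5R3 and its role in regulating ER-phagy.
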