Addgene plasmid #204567: pEGFP-N3-CYB5R3
Purpose: Expresses EGFP-tagged CYB5R3 in mammalian cells
Depositing lab: Masaaki Komatsu. Depositing organization: Juntendo University. Publication: The UFM1 system regulates ER-phagy through the ufmylation of CYB5R3. Ishimura R, El-Gowily AH, Noshiro D, Komatsu-Hirota S, Ono Y, Shindo M, Hatta T, Abe M, Uemura T, Lee-Okada HC, Mohamed TM, Yokomizo T, Ueno T, Sakimura K, Natsume T, Sorimachi H, Inada T, Waguri S, Noda NN, Komatsu M. Nat Commun. 2022 Dec 21;13(1):7857. doi: 10.1038/s41467-022-35501-0. PubMed 36543799.
Backbone
  Vector backbone: pEGFP-N3
  Vector type: Mammalian Expression
Growth in bacteria
  Bacterial resistance: Kanamycin, 50 μg/mL
  Growth temperature: 37°C
  Growth strain: DH5alpha
  Copy number: High Copy
Gene/Insert
  Gene/Insert name: CYB5R3
  Species: H. sapiens (human)
  Mutation: none
  Entrez Gene: CYB5R3 (a.k.a. B5R, DIA1)
  Cloning method: Restriction Enzyme; 5′ cloning site Unknown (unknown if destroyed); 3′ cloning site Unknown (unknown if destroyed)
Terms and licenses: Academic/Nonprofit Terms; Industry Terms: Not Available to Industry
How to cite: pEGFP-N3-CYB5R3 was a gift from Masaaki Komatsu (Addgene plasmid # 204567 ; http://n2t.net/addgene:204567 ; RRID:Addgene_204567)
